>Addgene plasmid #111551 | 13XLexAop2 IVS Jaws mCherry_tr | addgene full sequence | sequence record 220748 | Addgene NGS Result
GACTCAGGTGGCACTTTTCGGGGAAATGTGCGCGGAACCCCTATTTGTTTATTTTTCTAAATACATTCAA
ATATGTATCCGCTCATGAGACAATAACCCTGATAAATGCTTCAATAATATTGAAAAAGGAAGAGTATGAG
TATTCAACATTTCCGTGTCGCCCTTATTCCCTTTTTTGCGGCATTTTGCCTTCCTGTTTTTGCTCACCCA
GAAACGCTGGTGAAAGTAAAAGATGCTGAAGATCAGTTGGGTGCACGAGTGGGTTACATCGAACTGGATC
TCAACAGCGGTAAGATCCTTGAGAGTTTTCGCCCCGAAGAACGTTTTCCAATGATGAGCACTTTTAAAGT
TCTGCTATGTGGCGCGGTATTATCCCGTATTGACGCCGGGCAAGAGCAACTCGGTCGCCGCATACACTAT
TCTCAGAATGACTTGGTTGAGTACTCACCAGTCACAGAAAAGCATCTTACGGATGGCATGACAGTAAGAG
AATTATGCAGTGCTGCCATAACCATGAGTGATAACACTGCGGCCAACTTACTTCTGACAACGATCGGAGG
ACCGAAGGAGCTAACCGCTTTTTTGCACAACATGGGGGATCATGTAACTCGCCTTGATCGTTGGGAACCG
GAGCTGAATGAAGCCATACCAAACGACGAGCGTGACACCACGATGCCTGTAGCAATGGCAACAACGTTGC
GCAAACTATTAACTGGCGAACTACTTACTCTAGCTTCCCGGCAACAATTAATAGACTGGATGGAGGCGGA
TAAAGTTGCAGGACCACTTCTGCGCTCGGCCCTTCCGGCTGGCTGGTTTATTGCTGATAAATCTGGAGCC
GGTGAGCGTGGGTCTCGCGGTATCATTGCAGCACTGGGGCCAGATGGTAAGCCCTCCCGTATCGTAGTTA
TCTACACGACGGGGAGTCAGGCAACTATGGATGAACGAAATAGACAGATCGCTGAGATAGGTGCCTCACT
GATTAAGCATTGGTAACTGTCAGACCAAGTTTACTCATATATACTTTAGATTGATTTAAAACTTCATTTT
TAATTTAAAAGGATCTAGGTGAAGATCCTTTTTGATAATCTCATGACCAAAATCCCTTAACGTGAGTTTT
CGTTCCACTGAGCGTCAGACCCCGTAGAAAAGATCAAAGGATCTTCTTGAGATCCTTTTTTTCTGCGCGT
AATCTGCTGCTTGCAAACAAAAAAACCACCGCTACCAGCGGTGGTTTGTTTGCCGGATCAAGAGCTACCA
ACTCTTTTTCCGAAGGTAACTGGCTTCAGCAGAGCGCAGATACCAAATACTGTTCTTCTAGTGTAGCCGT
AGTTAGGCCACCACTTCAAGAACTCTGTAGCACCGCCTACATACCTCGCTCTGCTAATCCTGTTACCAGT
GGCTGCTGCCAGTGGCGATAAGTCGTGTCTTACCGGGTTGGACTCAAGACGATAGTTACCGGATAAGGCG
CAGCGGTCGGGCTGAACGGGGGGTTCGTGCACACAGCCCAGCTTGGAGCGAACGACCTACACCGAACTGA
GATACCTACAGCGTGAGCTATGAGAAAGCGCCACGCTTCCCGAAGGGAGAAAGGCGGACAGGTATCCGGT
AAGCGGCAGGGTCGGAACAGGAGAGCGCACGAGGGAGCTTCCAGGGGGAAACGCCTGGTATCTTTATAGT
CCTGTCGGGTTTCGCCACCTCTGACTTGAGCGTCGATTTTTGTGATGCTCGTCAGGGGGGCGGAGCCTAT
GGAAAAACGCCAGCAACGCGGCCTTTTTACGGTTCCTGGCCTTTTGCTGGCCTTTTGCTCACATGTTACC
GTCGACGATGTAGGTCACGGTCTCGAAGCCGCGGTGCGGGTGCCAGGGCGTGCCCTTGGGCTCCCCGGGC
GCGTACTCCACCTCACCCATCTGGTCCATCATGATGAACGGGTCGAGGTGGCGGTAGTTGATCCCGGCGA
ACGCGCGGCGCACCGGGAAGCCCTCGCCCTCGAAACCGCTGGGCGCGGTGGTCACGGTGAGCACGGGACG
TGCGACGGCGTCGGCGGGTGCGGATACGCGGGGCAGCGTCAGCGGGTTCTCGACGGTCACGGCGGGCATG
TCGACAAGCCGAACATATGGGCGCGCCTAGTATGTATGTAAGTTAATAAAACCCATTTTTGCGGAAAGTA
GATAAAAAAAACATTTTTTTTTTTTACTGCACTGGATATCATTGAACTTATCTGATCAGTTTTAAATTTA
CTTCGATCCAAGGGTATTTGATGTACCAGGTTCTTTCGATTACCTCTCACTCAAAATGACATTCCACTCA
AAGTCAGCGCTGTTTGCCTCCTTCTCTGTCCACAGAAATATCGCCGTCTCTTTCGCCGCTGCGTCCGCTA
TCTCTTTCGCCACCGTTTGTAGCGTTACGTAGCGTCAATGTCCGCCTTCAGTTGCATTTTGTCAGCGGTT
TCGTGACGAAGCTCCAAGCGGTTTACGCCATCAATTAAACACAAAGTGCTGTGCCAAAACTCCTCTCGCT
TCTTATTTTTGTTTGTTTTTTGAGTGATTGGGGTGGTGATTGGTTTTGGGTGGGTAAGCAGGGGAAAGTG
TGAAAAATCCCGGCAATGGGCCAAGAGGATCAGGAGCTATTAATTCGCGGAGGCAGCAAACACCCATCTG
CCGAGCATCTGAACAATGTGAGTAGTACATGTGCATACATCTTAAGTTCACTTGATCTATAGGAACTGCG
ATTGCAACATCAAATTGTCTGCGGCGTGAGAACTGCGACCCACAAAAATCCCAAACCGCAATTGCACAAA
CAAATAGTGACACGAAACAGATTATTCTGGTAGCTGTTCTCGCTATATAAGACAATTTTTGAGATCATAT
CATGATCAAGACATCTAAAGGCATTCATTTTCGACTATATTCTTTTTTACAAAAAATATAACAACCAGAT
ATTTTAAGCTGATCCTAGATGCACAAAAAATAAATAAAAGTATAAACCTACTTCGTAGGATACTTCGGGG
TACTTTTTGTTCGGGGTTAGATGAGCATAACGCTTGTAGTTGATATTTGAGATCCCCTATCATTGCAGGG
TGACAGCGGAGCGGCTTCGCAGAGCTGCATTAACCAGGGCTTCGGGCAGGCCAAAAACTACGGCACGCTC
CGGCCACCCAGTCCGCCGGAGGACTCCGGTTCAGGGAGCGGCCAACTAGCCGAGAACCTCACCTATGCCT
GGCACAATATGGACATCTTTGGGGCGGTCAATCAGCCGGGCTCCGGATGGCGGCAGCTGGTCAACCGGAC
ACGCGGACTATTCTGCAACGAGCGACACATACCGGCGCCCAGGAAACATTTGCTCAAGAACGGTGAGTTT
CTATTCGCAGTCGGCTGATCTGTGTGAAATCTTAATAAAGGGTCCAATTACCAATTTGAAACTCAGTTTG
CGGCGTGGCCTATCCGGGCGAACTTTTGGCCGTGATGGGCAGTTCCGGTGCCGGAAAGACGACCCTGCTG
AATGCCCTTGCCTTTCGATCGCCGCAGGGCATCCAAGTATCGCCATCCGGGATGCGACTGCTCAATGGCC
AACCTGTGGACGCCAAGGAGATGCAGGCCAGGTGCGCCTATGTCCAGCAGGATGACCTCTTTATCGGCTC
CCTAACGGCCAGGGAACACCTGATTTTCCAAGCCATGGTGCGGATGCCACGACATCTGACCTATCGGCAG
CGAGTGGCCCGCGTGGATCAGGTGATCCAGGAGCTTTCGCTCAGCAAATGTCAGCACACGATCATCGGTG
TGCCCGGCAGGGTGAAAGGTCTGTCCGGCGGAGAAAGGAAGCGTCTGGCATTCGCCTCCGAGGCTCTAAC
CGATCCGCCGCTTCTGATCTGCGATGAGCCCACCTCCGGACTGGACTCCTTTACCGCCCACAGCGTCGTC
CAGGTGCTGAAGAAGCTGTCGCAGAAGGGCAAGACCGTCATCCTGACCATTCATCAGCCGTCTTCCGAGC
TGTTTGAGCTCTTTGACAAGATCCTTCTGATGGCCGAGGGCAGGGTAGCTTTCTTGGGCACTCCCAGCGA
AGCCGTCGACTTCTTTTCCTAGTGAGTTCGATGTGTTTATTAAGGGTATCTAGTATTACATAACATCTCA
ACTCCTATCCAGCGTGGGTGCCCAGTGTCCTACCAACTACAATCCGGCGGACTTTTACGTACAGGTGTTG
GCCGTTGTGCCCGGACGGGAGATCGAGTCCCGTGATCGGATCGCCAAGATATGCGACAATTTTGCCATTA
GCAAAGTAGCCCGGGATATGGAGCAGTTGTTGGCCACCAAAAATCTGGAGAAGCCACTGGAGCAGCCGGA
GAATGGGTACACCTACAAGGCCACCTGGTTCATGCAGTTCCGGGCGGTCCTGTGGCGATCCTGGCTGTCG
GTGCTCAAGGAACCACTCCTCGTAAAAGTGCGACTTATTCAGACAACGGTGAGTGGTTCCAGTGGAAACA
AATGATATAACGCTTACAATTCTTGGAAACAAATTCGCTAGATTTTAGATAGAATTGCCTGATTCCACAC
CCTTCTTAGTTTTTTTCAATGAGATGTATAGTTTATAGTTTTGCAGAAGATAAATAAATTTCATTTAACT
CGCGAATATTAATGAGATGCGAGTAACATTTTAATTTGCAGATGGTTGCCATCTTGATTGGCCTCATCTT
TTTGGGCCAACAACTCACGCAAGTGGGTGTGATGAATATCAACGGAGCCATCTTCCTCTTCCTGACCAAC
ATGACCTTTCAAAACGTCTTTGCCACGATAAATGTAAGTCATGTTTAGAATACATTTGCATTTCAATAAT
TTACTAACTTTCTAATGAATCGATTCGATTTAGGTGTTCACCTCAGAGCTGCCAGTTTTTATGAGGGAGG
CCCGAAGTCGACTTTATCGCTGTGACACATACTTTCTGGGCAAAACGATTGCCGAATTGCCGCTTTTTCT
CACAGTGCCACTGGTCTTCACGGCGATTGCCTATCCGATGATCGGACTGCGGGCCGGAGTGCTGCACTTC
TTCAACTGCCTGGCGCTGGTCACTCTGGTGGCCAATGTGTCAACGTCCTTCGGATATCTAATATCCTGCG
CCAGCTCCTCGACCTCGATGGCGCTGTCTGTGGGTCCGCCGGTTATCATACCATTCCTGCTCTTTGGCGG
CTTCTTCTTGAACTCGGGCTCGGTGCCAGTATACCTCAAATGGTTGTCGTACCTCTCATGGTTCCGTTAC
GCCAACGAGGGTCTGCTGATTAACCAATGGGCGGACGTGGAGCCGGGCGAAATTAGCTGCACATCGTCGA
ACACCACGTGCCCCAGTTCGGGCAAGGTCATCCTGGAGACGCTTAACTTCTCCGCCGCCGATCTGCCGCT
GGACTACGTGGGTCTGGCCATTCTCATCGTGAGCTTCCGGGTGCTCGCATATCTGGCTCTAAGACTTCGG
GCCCGACGCAAGGAGTAGCCGACATATATCCGAAATAACTGCTTGTTTTTTTTTTTTACCATTATTACCA
TCGTGTTTACTGTTTATTGCCCCCTCAAAAAGCTAATGTAATTATATTTGTGCCAATAAAAACAAGATAT
GACCTATAGAATACAAGTATTTCCCCTTCGAACATCCCCACAAGTAGACTTTGGATTTGTCTTCTAACCA
AAAGACTTACACACCTGCATACCTTACATCAAAAACTCGTTTATCGCTACATAAAACACCGGGATATATT
TTTTATATACATACTTTTCAAATCGCGCGCCCTCTTCATAATTCACCTCCACCACACCACGTTTCGTAGT
TGCTCTTTCGCTGTCTCCCACCCGCTCTCCGCAACACATTCACCTTTTGTTCGACGACCTTGGAGCGACT
GTCGTTAGTTCCGCGCGATTCGGTTCGCTCAAATGGTTCCGAGTGGTTCATTTCGTCTCAATAGAAATTA
GTAATAAATATTTGTATGTACAATTTATTTGCTCCAATATATTTGTATATATTTCCCTCACAGCTATATT
TATTCTAATTTAATATTATGACTTTTTAAGGTAATTTTTTGTGACCTGTTCGGAGTGATTAGCGTTACAA
TTTGAACTGAAAGTGACATCCAGTGTTTGTTCCTTGTGTAGATGCATCTCAAAAAAATGGTGGGCATAAT
AGTGTTGTTTATATATATCAAAAATAACAACTATAATAATAAGAATACATTTAATTTAGAAAATGCTTGG
ATTTCACTGGAACTAGGGCGCGCCTCCGGAACATAATGGTGCAGGGCGCTGACTTCCGCGTTTCCAGACT
TTACGAAACACGGAAACCGAAGACCATTCATGTTGTTGCTCAGGTCGCAGACGTTTTGCAGCAGCAGTCG
CTTCACGTTCGCTCGCGTATCGGTGATTCATTCTGCTAACCAGTAAGGCAACCCCGCCAGCCTAGCCGGG
TCCTCAACGACAGGAGCACGATCATGCGCACCCGTGGCCAGGGCCGCAAGCTTGCATGCCTGCAGGTTAC
TGTACATCCATACAGTAAGTACTGTACATCCATACAGTAAGTACTGTACATCCATACAGTAAGTACTGTA
CATCCATACAGTAAGTACTGTACATCCATACAGTAAGCGGAGACTCTAGCCCTAGGGCATGCCTGCAGGT
TACTGTACATCCATACAGTAAGTACTGTACATCCATACAGTAAGTACTGTACATCCATACAGTAAGCGGA
GACTCTAGCGCTAGCGCATGCCTGCAGGTTACTGTACATCCATACAGTAAGTACTGTACATCCATACAGT
AAGTACTGTACATCCATACAGTAAGTACTGTACATCCATACAGTAAGTACTGTACATCCATACAGTAAGC
GGAGACTCTAGCACTAGTGACGTCGAGCGCCGGAGTATAAATAGAGGCGCTTCGTCTACGGAGCGACAAT
TCAATTCAAACAAGCAAAGTGAACACGTCGCTAAGCGAAAGCTAAGCAAATAAACAAGCGCAGCTGAACA
AGCTAAACAATCTGCAGTAAAGTGCAAGTTAAAGTGAATCAATTAAAAGTAACCAGCAACCAAGTAAATC
AACTGCAACTACTGAAATCTGCCAAGAAGTAATTATTGAATACAAGAAGAGAACTCTGAATAGATCTAAA
AGGTAGGTTCAACCACTGATGCCTAGGCACACCGAAACGACTAACCCTAATTCTTATCCTTTACTTCAGG
CGGCCGCGGCTCGAGCAAAATGACCGCCGTGAGCACCACCGCCACCACCGTGCTGCAGGCCACCCAGAGC
GATGTGCTGCAGGAGATCCAGAGCAACTTCCTGCTGAACAGCAGCATCTGGGTGAACATCGCCCTGGCCG
GAGTGGTGATCCTGCTGTTCGTGGCCATGGGCCGCGATCTGGAGAGCCCCCGCGCCAAGCTGATCTGGGT
GGCCACCATGCTGGTGCCCCTGGTGAGCATCAGCAGCTACGCCGGACTGGCCAGCGGCCTGACCGTGGGC
TTCCTGCAGATGCCCCCCGGCCACGCCCTGGCCGGACAGGAGGTGCTGAGCCCCTGGGGCCGCTACCTGA
CCTGGACCTTCAGCACCCCCATGATCCTGCTGGCCCTGGGCCTGCTGGCCGATACCGATATCGCCAGCCT
GTTCACCGCCATCACCATGGATATCGGCATGTGCGTGACCGGCCTGGCCGCCGCCCTGATCACCAGCAGC
CACCTGCTGCGCTGGGTGTTCTACGGCATCAGCTGCGCCTTCTTCGTGGCCGTGCTGTACGTGCTGCTGG
TGCAGTGGCCCGCCGATGCCGAGGCCGCCGGAACCAGCGAGATCTTCGGCACCCTGCGCATCCTGACCGT
GGTGCTGTGGCTGGGCTACCCCATCCTGTTCGCCCTGGGCAGCGAGGGCGTGGCCCTGCTGAGCGTGGGC
GTGACCAGCTGGGGCTACAGCGGCCTGGATATCCTGGCCAAGTACGTGTTCGCCTTCCTGCTGCTGCGCT
GGGTGGCCGCCAACGAGGGCACCGTGAGCGGCAGCGGCATGGGCATCGGCAGCGGAGGCGCCGCCCCCGC
CGACGATGCGATCGCTGCTGCCGCCGCGGCGGCCAAGAGCAGGATCACCAGCGAGGGCGAGTACATCCCC
CTGGACCAGATCGACATCAACGGAGGTTCAGGCGGAACCGGTGTGAGCAAGGGCGAGGAGGACAACATGG
CCATCATCAAGGAGTTCATGCGCTTCAAGGTGCACATGGAGGGCTCCGTGAACGGCCACGAGTTCGAGAT
CGAGGGCGAGGGCGAGGGCCGCCCCTACGAGGGCACCCAGACCGCCAAGCTGAAGGTGACCAAGGGCGGC
CCCCTGCCCTTCGCCTGGGACATCCTGTCCCCTCAGTTCATGTACGGCTCCAAGGCCTACGTGAAGCACC
CCGCCGACATCCCCGACTACTTGAAGCTGTCCTTCCCCGAGGGCTTCAAGTGGGAGCGCGTGATGAACTT
CGAGGACGGCGGCGTGGTGACCGTGACCCAGGACTCCTCCCTGCAGGACGGCGAGTTCATCTACAAGGTG
AAGCTGCGCGGCACCAACTTCCCCTCCGACGGCCCCGTAATGCAGAAGAAGACCATGGGCTGGGAGGCCT
CCTCCGAGCGGATGTACCCCGAGGACGGCGCCCTGAAGGGCGAGATCAAGCAGAGGCTGAAGCTGAAGGA
CGGCGGCCACTACGACGCCGAGGTCAAGACCACCTACAAGGCCAAGAAGCCCGTGCAGCTGCCCGGCGCC
TACAACGTCAACATCAAGCTGGACATCACCTCCCACAACGAGGACTACACCATCGTGGAACAGTACGAGC
GCGCCGAGGGCCGCCACTCCACCGGCGGCATGGACGAGCTGTACAAGTTCTGCTACGAGAACGAGGTGTA
ATCTAGAGGATCTTTGTGAAGGAACCTTACTTCTGTGGTGTGACATAATTGGACAAACTACCTACAGAGA
TTTAAAGCTCTAAGGTAAATATAAAATTTTTAAGTGTATAATGTGTTAAACTACTGATTCTAATTGTTTG
TGTATTTTAGATTCCAACCTATGGAACTGATGAATGGGAGCAGTGGTGGAATGCCTTTAATGAGGAAAAC
CTGTTTTGCTCAGAAGAAATGCCATCTAGTGATGATGAGGCTACTGCTGACTCTCAACATTCTACTCCTC
CAAAAAAGAAGAGAAAGGTAGAAGACCCCAAGGACTTTCCTTCAGAATTGCTAAGTTTTTTGAGTCATGC
TGTGTTTAGTAATAGAACTCTTGCTTGCTTTGCTATTTACACCACAAAGGAAAAAGCTGCACTGCTATAC
AAGAAAATTATGGAAAAATATTTGATGTATAGTGCCTTGACTAGAGATCATAATCAGCCATACCACATTT
GTAGAGGTTTTACTTGCTTTAAAAAACCTCCCACACCTCCCCCTGAACCTGAAACATAAAATGAATGCAA
TTGTTGTTGTTAACTTGTTTATTGCAGCTTATAATGGTTACAAATAAAGCAATAGCATCACAAATTTCAC
AAATAAAGCATTTTTTTCACTGCATTCTAGTTGTGGTTTGTCCAAACTCATCAATGTATCTTATCATGTC
TGGATCGATCTGGCCGGCCGTTTAAACGAATTCTTGAAGACGAAAGGGCCTCGTGATACGCCTATTTTTA
TAGGTTAATGTCATGATAATAATGGTTTCTTA
Features (pLannotate 1.2.2; 18 found; start..end, strand, type, name):
     31..135     +  promoter       AmpR promoter: bla
    136..996     +  CDS            AmpR: β-lactamase; bla; confers resistance to ampicillin, carbenicillin, and related antibiotics
   1167..1755    +  rep_origin     ori: high-copy-number ColE1/pMB1/pBR322/pUC origin of replication
   1842..1911    +  protein_bind   attB: attB site for the φC31 integrase (Groth et al., 2000) phage φC31 integrase
   2127..6246    +  gene           mini-white: white; This modified version of the white gene lacks part of the first intron.
   6251..6406    +  CDS            YPB1_ECOLX (fragment): Protein predicted: Swiss-Prot protein existence level 4. From Escherichia coli.
   6488..6507    -  misc_feature   MCS (fragment): pUC18/19 multiple cloning site
   6890..7128    +  promoter       hsp70 promoter: Drosophila melanogaster hsp70Bb promoter
   7143..7209    +  intron         Mhc intron: modified Drosophila myosin heavy chain intron 16 (Pfeiffer et al., 2010)
   7230..8036    +  CDS            hop: BACH_HALHS - Experimental evidence at protein level: Swiss-Prot protein existence level 1. Light-driven anion pump. From Halobacterium halobium (strain shark).
   8085..8147    +  CDS            KCNJ2 (fragment): KCNJ2_HUMAN - Also known as IRK1. Experimental evidence at protein level: Swiss-Prot protein existence level 1. Probably participates in establishing action potential waveform and excitability of neuronal and muscle tissues. Inward rectifier potassium channels are characterized by a greater tendency to allow potassium to flow into the cell rather than out of it. Their voltage dependence is regulated by the concentration of extracellular potassium; as external potassium is raised, the voltage range of the channel opening shifts to more positive voltages. The inward rectification is mainly due t
   8163..8867    +  CDS            mCherry: mCherry is a basic (constitutively fluorescent) red fluorescent protein published in 2004, derived from Discosoma sp.. It is reported to be a very rapidly-maturing monomer with low acid sensitivity.
   8899..8973    +  CDS            small t antigen (fragment): SV40 (simian virus 40) small t antigen
   8975..9040    +  intron         small t intron: SV40 (simian virus 40) small t antigen intron
   9170..9190    +  CDS            SV40 NLS: nuclear localization signal of SV40 (simian virus 40) large T antigen
   9197..9331    +  CDS            LT_POVHA (fragment): Protein inferred from homology: Swiss-Prot protein existence level 3. Isoform large T antigen is a key early protein essential for both driving viral replication and inducing cellular transformation. Plays a role in viral genome replication by driving entry of quiescent cells into the cell cycle and by autoregulating the synthesis of viral early mRNA. Displays highly oncogenic activities by corrupting the host cellular checkpoint mechanisms that guard cell division and the transcription, replication, and repair of DNA. Participates in the modulation of cellular gene expression preceeding viral
   9356..9439    +  CDS            large T antigen (fragment): large T antigen from SV40 (simian virus 40)
   9462..9596    +  polyA_signal   SV40 poly(A) signal: SV40 polyadenylation signal
