[The description below was written by a language model from this plasmid's Addgene catalogue record and pLannotate feature annotations shown in this document.]
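Description:
13XLexAop2 IVS Jaws mCherry_tr is a Drosophila transgenesis and expression plasmid (about 9.7 kb) for optogenetic silencing under control of the LexA/LexAop binary system. It is maintained in E. coli through a high-copy ColE1/pUC-type origin and a β-lactamase gene conferring ampicillin resistance. For fly work it carries a φC31 integrase attB site, which allows site-specific insertion into attP landing sites in the genome, and a mini-white gene that acts as an eye-colour marker for identifying transformants.

The expression cassette, cloned between XhoI and XbaI sites, is driven by the Drosophila hsp70Bb promoter. The construct and backbone names indicate that thirteen LexA operator (LexAop2) sites lie upstream of it, although these were not picked up as a feature in the annotation. Transcription should therefore depend on a LexA-based transactivator supplied by a driver line. A modified myosin heavy chain intron (the "IVS") follows the promoter and is generally included to boost expression. The coding region begins with a halorhodopsin-family light-driven anion pump, corresponding to Jaws, the red-shifted inhibitory opsin. It is followed by a short fragment of the KCNJ2 (Kir2.1) potassium channel, of the kind used as a membrane trafficking signal, which fits the "trafficked" designation. mCherry follows for fluorescent visualisation. The 3′ end is an SV40 segment containing the small t intron and polyadenylation signal; the small t and large T antigen fragments and NLS annotated there are probably incidental matches within this terminator region, not expressed parts. The catalogue lists the insert species as fly, whereas the annotated parts are archaeal, human and Discosoma-derived. The construct is intended for LexAop2-induced Jaws-mCherry expression for optogenetics in Drosophila.
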