Addgene plasmid #111551: 13XLexAop2 IVS Jaws mCherry_tr
Purpose: Optogenetics in Drosophila: LexAop2-induced expressionof Jaws mCherry
Depositing lab: Vivek Jayaraman. Depositing organization: HHMI, Janelia Research Campus. Publication: Noninvasive optical inhibition with a red-shifted microbial rhodopsin. Chuong AS, Miri ML, Busskamp V, Matthews GA, Acker LC, Sorensen AT, Young A, Klapoetke NC, Henninger MA, Kodandaramaiah SB, Ogawa M, Ramanlal SB, Bandler RC, Allen BD, Forest CR, Chow BY, Han X, Lin Y, Tye KM, Roska B, Cardin JA, Boyden ES. Nat Neurosci. 2014 Aug;17(8):1123-9. doi: 10.1038/nn.3752. Epub 2014 Jul 6. PubMed 24997763.
Backbone
  Vector backbone: 13XLexAop2_ IVS sv40
  Vector type: Insect Expression
Growth in bacteria
  Bacterial resistance: Ampicillin, 100 μg/mL
  Growth temperature: 37°C
  Growth strain: DH5alpha
  Copy number: High Copy
Gene/Insert
  Gene/Insert name: Jaws_mCherry_trafficked
  Species: D. melanogaster (fly)
  Mutation: wt
  Promoter: hsp70
  Cloning method: Restriction Enzyme; 5′ cloning site XhoI (not destroyed); 3′ cloning site XbaI (not destroyed)
Terms and licenses: Academic/Nonprofit Terms; Industry Terms: Not Available to Industry
How to cite: 13XLexAop2 IVS Jaws mCherry_tr was a gift from Vivek Jayaraman (Addgene plasmid # 111551 ; http://n2t.net/addgene:111551 ; RRID:Addgene_111551)
