LOCUS       Exported 9692 bp ds-DNA circular SYN 13-MAY-2021
DEFINITION  Optogenetics in Drosophila: LexAop2-induced expressionof Jaws
            mCherry.
ACCESSION   .
VERSION     .
KEYWORDS    13XLexAop2 IVS Jaws mCherry_tr
SOURCE      synthetic DNA construct
  ORGANISM  synthetic DNA construct
REFERENCE   1 (bases 1 to 9692)
  AUTHORS   Chuong AS, Miri ML, Busskamp V, Matthews GA, Acker LC, Sorensen AT,
            Young A, Klapoetke NC, Henninger MA, Kodandaramaiah SB, Ogawa M,
            Ramanlal SB, Bandler RC, Allen BD, Forest CR, Chow BY, Han X, Lin Y,
            Tye KM, Roska B, Cardin JA, Boyden ES
  TITLE     Noninvasive optical inhibition with a red-shifted microbial
            rhodopsin.
  JOURNAL   Nat Neurosci. 2014 Aug;17(8):1123-9. doi: 10.1038/nn.3752. Epub 2014
            Jul 6.
  PUBMED    24997763
REFERENCE   2 (bases 1 to 9692)
  AUTHORS   .
  TITLE     Direct Submission
  JOURNAL   Exported May 13, 2021 from SnapGene Server 1.1.58
            http://www.snapgene.com
FEATURES             Location/Qualifiers
     source          1..9692
                     /organism="synthetic DNA construct"
                     /mol_type="other DNA"
     promoter        31..135
                     /gene="bla"
                     /label=AmpR promoter
     CDS             136..996
                     /codon_start=1
                     /gene="bla"
                     /product="beta-lactamase"
                     /label=AmpR
                     /note="confers resistance to ampicillin, carbenicillin, and
                     related antibiotics"
                     /translation="MSIQHFRVALIPFFAAFCLPVFAHPETLVKVKDAEDQLGARVGYI
                     ELDLNSGKILESFRPEERFPMMSTFKVLLCGAVLSRIDAGQEQLGRRIHYSQNDLVEYS
                     PVTEKHLTDGMTVRELCSAAITMSDNTAANLLLTTIGGPKELTAFLHNMGDHVTRLDRW
                     EPELNEAIPNDERDTTMPVAMATTLRKLLTGELLTLASRQQLIDWMEADKVAGPLLRSA
                     LPAGWFIADKSGAGERGSRGIIAALGPDGKPSRIVVIYTTGSQATMDERNRQIAEIGAS
                     LIKHW"
     primer_bind     complement(354..373)
                     /label=Amp-R
                     /note="Ampicillin resistance gene, reverse primer"
     rep_origin      1167..1755
                     /direction=RIGHT
                     /label=ori
                     /note="high-copy-number ColE1/pMB1/pBR322/pUC origin of
                     replication"
     primer_bind     1656..1675
                     /label=pBR322ori-F
                     /note="pBR322 origin, forward primer"
     protein_bind    1842..1911
                     /label=attB
                     /bound_moiety="phage phi-C31 integrase"
                     /note="attB site for the phi-C31 integrase (Groth et al.,
                     2000)"
     primer_bind     complement(2136..2154)
                     /label=pCasper-F
                     /note="Drosophila mini-white gene, reverse primer"
     CDS             join(2606..2677,3079..3352,3427..4081,4143..4458,4662..4793
                     ,4864..5478)
                     /codon_start=1
                     /gene="white"
                     /product="Drosophila white gene eye color pigment"
                     /label=mini-white
                     /note="This is a modified version of the white gene lacking
                     part of the first intron."
                     /translation="MGQEDQELLIRGGSKHPSAEHLNNGDSGAASQSCINQGFGQAKNY
                     GTLRPPSPPEDSGSGSGQLAENLTYAWHNMDIFGAVNQPGSGWRQLVNRTRGLFCNERH
                     IPAPRKHLLKNVCGVAYPGELLAVMGSSGAGKTTLLNALAFRSPQGIQVSPSGMRLLNG
                     QPVDAKEMQARCAYVQQDDLFIGSLTAREHLIFQAMVRMPRHLTYRQRVARVDQVIQEL
                     SLSKCQHTIIGVPGRVKGLSGGERKRLAFASEALTDPPLLICDEPTSGLDSFTAHSVVQ
                     VLKKLSQKGKTVILTIHQPSSELFELFDKILLMAEGRVAFLGTPSEAVDFFSYVGAQCP
                     TNYNPADFYVQVLAVVPGREIESRDRIAKICDNFAISKVARDMEQLLATKNLEKPLEQP
                     ENGYTYKATWFMQFRAVLWRSWLSVLKEPLLVKVRLIQTTMVAILIGLIFLGQQLTQVG
                     VMNINGAIFLFLTNMTFQNVFATINVFTSELPVFMREARSRLYRCDTYFLGKTIAELPL
                     FLTVPLVFTAIAYPMIGLRAGVLHFFNCLALVTLVANVSTSFGYLISCASSSTSMALSV
                     GPPVIIPFLLFGGFFLNSGSVPVYLKWLSYLSWFRYANEGLLINQWADVEPGEISCTSS
                     NTTCPSSGKVILETLNFSAADLPLDYVGLAILIVSFRVLAYLALRLRARRKE"
     promoter        6890..7128
                     /label=hsp70 promoter
                     /note="Drosophila melanogaster hsp70Bb promoter"
     primer_bind     7075..7096
                     /label=pCasper-hs
                     /note="Drosophila Hsp70 promoter, forward primer"
     intron          7143..7209
                     /label=Mhc intron
                     /note="modified Drosophila myosin heavy chain intron 16
                     (Pfeiffer et al., 2010)"
     CDS             8163..8867
                     /codon_start=1
                     /product="monomeric derivative of DsRed fluorescent protein
                     (Shaner et al., 2004)"
                     /label=mCherry
                     /note="mammalian codon-optimized"
                     /translation="VSKGEEDNMAIIKEFMRFKVHMEGSVNGHEFEIEGEGEGRPYEGT
                     QTAKLKVTKGGPLPFAWDILSPQFMYGSKAYVKHPADIPDYLKLSFPEGFKWERVMNFE
                     DGGVVTVTQDSSLQDGEFIYKVKLRGTNFPSDGPVMQKKTMGWEASSERMYPEDGALKG
                     EIKQRLKLKDGGHYDAEVKTTYKAKKPVQLPGAYNVNIKLDITSHNEDYTIVEQYERAE
                     GRHSTGGMDELYK"
     primer_bind     complement(8305..8323)
                     /label=mCherry-R
                     /note="mCherry, reverse primer"
     primer_bind     8573..8592
                     /label=mCherry-F
                     /note="mCherry, forward primer"
     primer_bind     8767..8790
                     /label=DsRed1-C
                     /note="DsRed1, forward primer"
     intron          8975..9040
                     /label=small t intron
                     /note="SV40 (simian virus 40) small t antigen intron"
     CDS             9170..9190
                     /codon_start=1
                     /product="nuclear localization signal of SV40 (simian virus
                     40) large T antigen"
                     /label=SV40 NLS
                     /translation="PKKKRKV"
     polyA_signal    9462..9596
                     /label=SV40 poly(A) signal
                     /note="SV40 polyadenylation signal"
     primer_bind     complement(9499..9518)
                     /label=SV40pA-R
                     /note="SV40 polyA, reverse primer"
     primer_bind     9553..9572
                     /label=EBV-rev
                     /note="SV40 polyA terminator, reverse primer"
     primer_bind     complement(9638..9656)
                     /label=pBRforEco
                     /note="pBR322 vectors, upsteam of EcoRI site, forward
                     primer"
ORIGIN
        1 gactcaggtg gcacttttcg gggaaatgtg cgcggaaccc ctatttgttt atttttctaa
       61 atacattcaa atatgtatcc gctcatgaga caataaccct gataaatgct tcaataatat
      121 tgaaaaagga agagtatgag tattcaacat ttccgtgtcg cccttattcc cttttttgcg
      181 gcattttgcc ttcctgtttt tgctcaccca gaaacgctgg tgaaagtaaa agatgctgaa
      241 gatcagttgg gtgcacgagt gggttacatc gaactggatc tcaacagcgg taagatcctt
      301 gagagttttc gccccgaaga acgttttcca atgatgagca cttttaaagt tctgctatgt
      361 ggcgcggtat tatcccgtat tgacgccggg caagagcaac tcggtcgccg catacactat
      421 tctcagaatg acttggttga gtactcacca gtcacagaaa agcatcttac ggatggcatg
      481 acagtaagag aattatgcag tgctgccata accatgagtg ataacactgc ggccaactta
      541 cttctgacaa cgatcggagg accgaaggag ctaaccgctt ttttgcacaa catgggggat
      601 catgtaactc gccttgatcg ttgggaaccg gagctgaatg aagccatacc aaacgacgag
      661 cgtgacacca cgatgcctgt agcaatggca acaacgttgc gcaaactatt aactggcgaa
      721 ctacttactc tagcttcccg gcaacaatta atagactgga tggaggcgga taaagttgca
      781 ggaccacttc tgcgctcggc ccttccggct ggctggttta ttgctgataa atctggagcc
      841 ggtgagcgtg ggtctcgcgg tatcattgca gcactggggc cagatggtaa gccctcccgt
      901 atcgtagtta tctacacgac ggggagtcag gcaactatgg atgaacgaaa tagacagatc
      961 gctgagatag gtgcctcact gattaagcat tggtaactgt cagaccaagt ttactcatat
     1021 atactttaga ttgatttaaa acttcatttt taatttaaaa ggatctaggt gaagatcctt
     1081 tttgataatc tcatgaccaa aatcccttaa cgtgagtttt cgttccactg agcgtcagac
     1141 cccgtagaaa agatcaaagg atcttcttga gatccttttt ttctgcgcgt aatctgctgc
     1201 ttgcaaacaa aaaaaccacc gctaccagcg gtggtttgtt tgccggatca agagctacca
     1261 actctttttc cgaaggtaac tggcttcagc agagcgcaga taccaaatac tgttcttcta
     1321 gtgtagccgt agttaggcca ccacttcaag aactctgtag caccgcctac atacctcgct
     1381 ctgctaatcc tgttaccagt ggctgctgcc agtggcgata agtcgtgtct taccgggttg
     1441 gactcaagac gatagttacc ggataaggcg cagcggtcgg gctgaacggg gggttcgtgc
     1501 acacagccca gcttggagcg aacgacctac accgaactga gatacctaca gcgtgagcta
     1561 tgagaaagcg ccacgcttcc cgaagggaga aaggcggaca ggtatccggt aagcggcagg
     1621 gtcggaacag gagagcgcac gagggagctt ccagggggaa acgcctggta tctttatagt
     1681 cctgtcgggt ttcgccacct ctgacttgag cgtcgatttt tgtgatgctc gtcagggggg
     1741 cggagcctat ggaaaaacgc cagcaacgcg gcctttttac ggttcctggc cttttgctgg
     1801 ccttttgctc acatgttacc gtcgacgatg taggtcacgg tctcgaagcc gcggtgcggg
     1861 tgccagggcg tgcccttggg ctccccgggc gcgtactcca cctcacccat ctggtccatc
     1921 atgatgaacg ggtcgaggtg gcggtagttg atcccggcga acgcgcggcg caccgggaag
     1981 ccctcgccct cgaaaccgct gggcgcggtg gtcacggtga gcacgggacg tgcgacggcg
     2041 tcggcgggtg cggatacgcg gggcagcgtc agcgggttct cgacggtcac ggcgggcatg
     2101 tcgacaagcc gaacatatgg gcgcgcctag tatgtatgta agttaataaa acccattttt
     2161 gcggaaagta gataaaaaaa acattttttt tttttactgc actggatatc attgaactta
     2221 tctgatcagt tttaaattta cttcgatcca agggtatttg atgtaccagg ttctttcgat
     2281 tacctctcac tcaaaatgac attccactca aagtcagcgc tgtttgcctc cttctctgtc
     2341 cacagaaata tcgccgtctc tttcgccgct gcgtccgcta tctctttcgc caccgtttgt
     2401 agcgttacgt agcgtcaatg tccgccttca gttgcatttt gtcagcggtt tcgtgacgaa
     2461 gctccaagcg gtttacgcca tcaattaaac acaaagtgct gtgccaaaac tcctctcgct
     2521 tcttattttt gtttgttttt tgagtgattg gggtggtgat tggttttggg tgggtaagca
     2581 ggggaaagtg tgaaaaatcc cggcaatggg ccaagaggat caggagctat taattcgcgg
     2641 aggcagcaaa cacccatctg ccgagcatct gaacaatgtg agtagtacat gtgcatacat
     2701 cttaagttca cttgatctat aggaactgcg attgcaacat caaattgtat gcggcgtgag
     2761 aactgcgacc cacaaaaatc ccaaaccgca attgcacaaa caaatagtga cacgaaacag
     2821 attattctgg tagctgttct cgctatataa gacaattttt gagatcatat catgatcaag
     2881 acatctaaag gcattcattt tcgactatat tcttttttac aaaaaatata acaaccagat
     2941 attttaagct gatcctagat gcacaaaaaa taaataaaag tataaaccta cttcgtagga
     3001 tacttcgggg tactttttgt tcggggttag atgagcataa cgctagtagt tgatatttga
     3061 gatcccctat cattgcaggg tgacagcgga gcggcttcgc agagctgcat taaccagggc
     3121 ttcgggcagg ccaaaaacta cggcacgctc cggccaccca gtccgccgga ggactccggt
     3181 tcagggagcg gccaactagc cgagaacctc acctatgcct ggcacaatat ggacatcttt
     3241 ggggcggtca atcagccggg ctccggatgg cggcagctgg tcaaccggac acgcggacta
     3301 ttctgcaacg agcgacacat accggcgccc aggaaacatt tgctcaagaa cggtgagttt
     3361 ctattcgcag tcggctgatc tgtgtgaaat cttaataaag ggtccaatta ccaatttgaa
     3421 actcagtttg cggcgtggcc tatccgggcg aacttttggc cgtgatgggc agttccggtg
     3481 ccggaaagac gaccctgctg aatgcccttg cctttcgatc gccgcagggc atccaagtat
     3541 cgccatccgg gatgcgactg ctcaatggcc aacctgtgga cgccaaggag atgcaggcca
     3601 ggtgcgccta tgtccagcag gatgacctct ttatcggctc cctaacggcc agggaacacc
     3661 tgattttcca agccatggtg cggatgccac gacatctgac ctatcggcag cgagtggccc
     3721 gcgtggatca ggtgatccag gagctttcgc tcagcaaatg tcagcacacg atcatcggtg
     3781 tgcccggcag ggtgaaaggt ctgtccggcg gagaaaggaa gcgtctggca ttcgcctccg
     3841 aggctctaac cgatccgccg cttctgatct gcgatgagcc cacctccgga ctggactcct
     3901 ttaccgccca cagcgtcgtc caggtgctga agaagctgtc gcagaagggc aagaccgtca
     3961 tcctgaccat tcatcagccg tcttccgagc tgtttgagct ctttgacaag atccttctga
     4021 tggccgaggg cagggtagct ttcttgggca ctcccagcga agccgtcgac ttcttttcct
     4081 agtgagttcg atgtgtttat taagggtatc tagtattaca taacatctca actcctatcc
     4141 agcgtgggtg cccagtgtcc taccaactac aatccggcgg acttttacgt acaggtgttg
     4201 gccgttgtgc ccggacggga gatcgagtcc cgtgatcgga tcgccaagat atgcgacaat
     4261 tttgccatta gcaaagtagc ccgggatatg gagcagttgt tggccaccaa aaatctggag
     4321 aagccactgg agcagccgga gaatgggtac acctacaagg ccacctggtt catgcagttc
     4381 cgggcggtcc tgtggcgatc ctggctgtcg gtgctcaagg aaccactcct cgtaaaagtg
     4441 cgacttattc agacaacggt gagtggttcc agtggaaaca aatgatataa cgcttacaat
     4501 tcttggaaac aaattcgcta gattttagat agaattgcct gattccacac ccttcttagt
     4561 ttttttcaat gagatgtata gtttatagtt ttgcagaaga taaataaatt tcatttaact
     4621 cgcgaatatt aatgagatgc gagtaacatt ttaatttgca gatggttgcc atcttgattg
     4681 gcctcatctt tttgggccaa caactcacgc aagtgggtgt gatgaatatc aacggagcca
     4741 tcttcctctt cctgaccaac atgacctttc aaaacgtctt tgccacgata aatgtaagtc
     4801 atgtttagaa tacatttgca tttcaataat ttactaactt tctaatgaat cgattcgatt
     4861 taggtgttca cctcagagct gccagttttt atgagggagg cccgaagtcg actttatcgc
     4921 tgtgacacat actttctggg caaaacgatt gccgaattgc cgctttttct cacagtgcca
     4981 ctggtcttca cggcgattgc ctatccgatg atcggactgc gggccggagt gctgcacttc
     5041 ttcaactgcc tggcgctggt cactctggtg gccaatgtgt caacgtcctt cggatatcta
     5101 atatcctgcg ccagctcctc gacctcgatg gcgctgtctg tgggtccgcc ggttatcata
     5161 ccattcctgc tctttggcgg cttcttcttg aactcgggct cggtgccagt atacctcaaa
     5221 tggttgtcgt acctctcatg gttccgttac gccaacgagg gtctgctgat taaccaatgg
     5281 gcggacgtgg agccgggcga aattagctgc acatcgtcga acaccacgtg ccccagttcg
     5341 ggcaaggtca tcctggagac gcttaacttc tccgccgccg atctgccgct ggactacgtg
     5401 ggtctggcca ttctcatcgt gagcttccgg gtgctcgcat atctggctct aagacttcgg
     5461 gcccgacgca aggagtagcc gacatatatc cgaaataact gcttgttttt tttttttacc
     5521 attattacca tcgtgtttac tgtttattgc cccctcaaaa agctaatgta attatatttg
     5581 tgccaataaa aacaagatat gacctataga atacaagtat ttccccttcg aacatcccca
     5641 caagtagact ttggatttgt cttctaacca aaagacttac acacctgcat accttacatc
     5701 aaaaactcgt ttatcgctac ataaaacacc gggatatatt ttttatatac atacttttca
     5761 aatcgcgcgc cctcttcata attcacctcc accacaccac gtttcgtagt tgctctttcg
     5821 ctgtctccca cccgctctcc gcaacacatt caccttttgt tcgacgacct tggagcgact
     5881 gtcgttagtt ccgcgcgatt cggttcgctc aaatggttcc gagtggttca tttcgtctca
     5941 atagaaatta gtaataaata tttgtatgta caatttattt gctccaatat atttgtatat
     6001 atttccctca cagctatatt tattctaatt taatattatg actttttaag gtaatttttt
     6061 gtgacctgtt cggagtgatt agcgttacaa tttgaactga aagtgacatc cagtgtttgt
     6121 tccttgtgta gatgcatctc aaaaaaatgg tgggcataat agtgttgttt atatatatca
     6181 aaaataacaa ctataataat aagaatacat ttaatttaga aaatgcttgg atttcactgg
     6241 aactagggcg cgcctccgga acataatggt gcagggcgct gacttccgcg tttccagact
     6301 ttacgaaaca cggaaaccga agaccattca tgttgttgct caggtcgcag acgttttgca
     6361 gcagcagtcg cttcacgttc gctcgcgtat cggtgattca ttctgctaac cagtaaggca
     6421 accccgccag cctagccggg tcctcaacga caggagcacg atcatgcgca cccgtggcca
     6481 gggccgcaag cttgcatgcc tgcaggttac tgtacatcca tacagtaagt actgtacatc
     6541 catacagtaa gtactgtaca tccatacagt aagtactgta catccataca gtaagtactg
     6601 tacatccata cagtaagcgg agactctagc cctagggcat gcctgcaggt tactgtacat
     6661 ccatacagta agtactgtac atccatacag taagtactgt acatccatac agtaagcgga
     6721 gactctagcg ctagcgcatg cctgcaggtt actgtacatc catacagtaa gtactgtaca
     6781 tccatacagt aagtactgta catccataca gtaagtactg tacatccata cagtaagtac
     6841 tgtacatcca tacagtaagc ggagactcta gcactagtga cgtcgagcgc cggagtataa
     6901 atagaggcgc ttcgtctacg gagcgacaat tcaattcaaa caagcaaagt gaacacgtcg
     6961 ctaagcgaaa gctaagcaaa taaacaagcg cagctgaaca agctaaacaa tctgcagtaa
     7021 agtgcaagtt aaagtgaatc aattaaaagt aaccagcaac caagtaaatc aactgcaact
     7081 actgaaatct gccaagaagt aattattgaa tacaagaaga gaactctgaa tagatctaaa
     7141 aggtaggttc aaccactgat gcctaggcac accgaaacga ctaaccctaa ttcttatcct
     7201 ttacttcagg cggccgcggc tcgagcaaaa tgaccgccgt gagcaccacc gccaccaccg
     7261 tgctgcaggc cacccagagc gatgtgctgc aggagatcca gagcaacttc ctgctgaaca
     7321 gcagcatctg ggtgaacatc gccctggccg gagtggtgat cctgctgttc gtggccatgg
     7381 gccgcgatct ggagagcccc cgcgccaagc tgatctgggt ggccaccatg ctggtgcccc
     7441 tggtgagcat cagcagctac gccggactgg ccagcggcct gaccgtgggc ttcctgcaga
     7501 tgccccccgg ccacgccctg gccggacagg aggtgctgag cccctggggc cgctacctga
     7561 cctggacctt cagcaccccc atgatcctgc tggccctggg cctgctggcc gataccgata
     7621 tcgccagcct gttcaccgcc atcaccatgg atatcggcat gtgcgtgacc ggcctggccg
     7681 ccgccctgat caccagcagc cacctgctgc gctgggtgtt ctacggcatc agctgcgcct
     7741 tcttcgtggc cgtgctgtac gtgctgctgg tgcagtggcc cgccgatgcc gaggccgccg
     7801 gaaccagcga gatcttcggc accctgcgca tcctgaccgt ggtgctgtgg ctgggctacc
     7861 ccatcctgtt cgccctgggc agcgagggcg tggccctgct gagcgtgggc gtgaccagct
     7921 ggggctacag cggcctggat atcctggcca agtacgtgtt cgccttcctg ctgctgcgct
     7981 gggtggccgc caacgagggc accgtgagcg gcagcggcat gggcatcggc agcggaggcg
     8041 ccgcccccgc cgacgatgcg atcgctgctg ccgccgcggc ggccaagagc aggatcacca
     8101 gcgagggcga gtacatcccc ctggaccaga tcgacatcaa cggaggttca ggcggaaccg
     8161 gtgtgagcaa gggcgaggag gacaacatgg ccatcatcaa ggagttcatg cgcttcaagg
     8221 tgcacatgga gggctccgtg aacggccacg agttcgagat cgagggcgag ggcgagggcc
     8281 gcccctacga gggcacccag accgccaagc tgaaggtgac caagggcggc cccctgccct
     8341 tcgcctggga catcctgtcc cctcagttca tgtacggctc caaggcctac gtgaagcacc
     8401 ccgccgacat ccccgactac ttgaagctgt ccttccccga gggcttcaag tgggagcgcg
     8461 tgatgaactt cgaggacggc ggcgtggtga ccgtgaccca ggactcctcc ctgcaggacg
     8521 gcgagttcat ctacaaggtg aagctgcgcg gcaccaactt cccctccgac ggccccgtaa
     8581 tgcagaagaa gaccatgggc tgggaggcct cctccgagcg gatgtacccc gaggacggcg
     8641 ccctgaaggg cgagatcaag cagaggctga agctgaagga cggcggccac tacgacgccg
     8701 aggtcaagac cacctacaag gccaagaagc ccgtgcagct gcccggcgcc tacaacgtca
     8761 acatcaagct ggacatcacc tcccacaacg aggactacac catcgtggaa cagtacgagc
     8821 gcgccgaggg ccgccactcc accggcggca tggacgagct gtacaagttc tgctacgaga
     8881 acgaggtgta atctagagga tctttgtgaa ggaaccttac ttctgtggtg tgacataatt
     8941 ggacaaacta cctacagaga tttaaagctc taaggtaaat ataaaatttt taagtgtata
     9001 atgtgttaaa ctactgattc taattgtttg tgtattttag attccaacct atggaactga
     9061 tgaatgggag cagtggtgga atgcctttaa tgaggaaaac ctgttttgct cagaagaaat
     9121 gccatctagt gatgatgagg ctactgctga ctctcaacat tctactcctc caaaaaagaa
     9181 gagaaaggta gaagacccca aggactttcc ttcagaattg ctaagttttt tgagtcatgc
     9241 tgtgtttagt aatagaactc ttgcttgctt tgctatttac accacaaagg aaaaagctgc
     9301 actgctatac aagaaaatta tggaaaaata tttgatgtat agtgccttga ctagagatca
     9361 taatcagcca taccacattt gtagaggttt tacttgcttt aaaaaacctc ccacacctcc
     9421 ccctgaacct gaaacataaa atgaatgcaa ttgttgttgt taacttgttt attgcagctt
     9481 ataatggtta caaataaagc aatagcatca caaatttcac aaataaagca tttttttcac
     9541 tgcattctag ttgtggtttg tccaaactca tcaatgtatc ttatcatgtc tggatcgatc
     9601 tggccggccg tttaaacgaa ttcttgaaga cgaaagggcc tcgtgatacg cctattttta
     9661 taggttaatg tcatgataat aatggtttct ta
//
